Addgene plasmid #40497: pET24d/LRRK-Ztag
Depositing lab: Michael J Fox Foundation MJFF.
Backbone
  Vector backbone: pET24d
  Backbone manufacturer: Novagen
  Vector type: Bacterial Expression
Growth in bacteria
  Bacterial resistance: Kanamycin, 50 μg/mL
  Growth temperature: 37°C
  Growth strain: Top10
  Copy number: Low Copy
Gene/Insert
  Gene/Insert name: LRRK2
  Species: H. sapiens (human)
  Entrez Gene: AKT1 (a.k.a. AKT, PKB, PKB-ALPHA, PRKBA, RAC, RAC-ALPHA)
  Promoter: T7
  Cloning method: Ligation Independent Cloning
  Sequencing primers: 5′ T7; 3′ T7-term
Terms and licenses: Academic/Nonprofit Terms; Industry Terms: Not Available to Industry
How to cite: pET24d/LRRK-Ztag was a gift from Michael J Fox Foundation MJFF (Addgene plasmid # 40497)
