[The description below was written by a language model from this plasmid's Addgene catalogue record.]
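Description:
pET24d/LRRK-Ztag is a bacterial expression plasmid built on the Novagen pET24d backbone, carrying a human LRRK2 insert under control of the T7 promoter. It is selected with kanamycin and is recorded as low copy. It is maintained in a general cloning strain (Top10) that lacks T7 RNA polymerase. As with other pET vectors, protein production would require transfer into a host that supplies T7 RNA polymerase, such as a DE3 lysogen. The T7 promoter and T7 terminator flank the insert, and both are listed as the sequencing primer sites. The insert was introduced by ligation-independent cloning.

The record names the insert only as LRRK2. It does not say whether this is the full-length protein or a particular domain or fragment, and no mutations or insert size are given. The "Ztag" in the plasmid name suggests a fusion to a Z tag, which is commonly the IgG-binding Z domain derived from staphylococcal protein A and is used as a solubility and affinity handle. The catalogue fields do not list any tag, its position, or a cleavage site, so this reading rests on the name alone. The Entrez Gene field links to AKT1 rather than LRRK2. This conflicts with the stated insert name and the plasmid name, and it cannot be resolved from the information given. It may be an annotation error, so the identity of the coding sequence should be confirmed by sequencing.

No feature table accompanies the entry. The construct appears intended for recombinant production of LRRK2-derived protein in E. coli, plausibly as a reagent for Parkinson's disease research, though the record does not state a specific application.
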