>Addgene plasmid #40497 | pET24d/LRRK-Ztag | addgene partial sequence | sequence record 54106 | T7-term
TTGTTAGCAGCCGGATCTCAGTGGTGGTGGTGGTGGTGCTCGAGTGCGGCCGCAAGCTTGTCGACGGAGC
TCGAATTCGGATCCGGTACCTTATTGGCGAATCTGGCGCAGAGTTTTGTATTTGTCGCGTCCCAGACGCG
AGCCATCCTGACGGATCTGACGCAGGGTTTTGTACTTATCCCGGCCAAGACGGCTACCATCCTGGCGAAT
CTGACGCAGCGTTTTATATTTGTCCCGACCCAAACGGGACCCATCTTGGCGGATTTGGCGGAGGGTTTTA
TACTTGTCGCGACCTAAGCGACTGCCATCGCCCATGGCGCCCTGAAAATAAAGATTCTCAGAACCACTGC
CAGATCCCGCGTCTACTTTCGGCGCCTGAGCATCATTTAGCTTTTTAGCTTCTGCTAAAAGGTTAGCGCT
TTGGCTTGGGTCATCTTTTAAACTTTGGATGAAGGCGTTTCGTTGTTCTTCGTTTAAGTTAGGTAAATGT
AAGATCTCATAGAACGCGTTTTGTTGTTCTTTGTTGAATTTGTTGTCTACGGCTTCATCGTGTTGTTTCA
TGGGGTGATGGTGATGGTGATGTTTCATGGTATATCTCCTTCTTAAAGTTAAACAAAATTATTTCTAGAG
GGGAATTGTTATCCGCTCACAATTCCCCTATAGTGAGTCGTATTAATTTCGCGGGATCGAGATCTCGATC
CTCTACGCCGGACGCATCGTGGCCGGCATCACCGGCGCCACAGGTGCGGTTGCTGGCGCCTATATCGCCG
ACATCACCGATGGGGAAGATCGGGCTCGCCACTTCGGGCTCATGAGCGCTTGTTTCGGCGTGGGTATGGT
