>Addgene plasmid #40497 | pET24d/LRRK-Ztag | addgene partial sequence | sequence record 54107 | T7 5'-TAATACGACTCACTATAGGG-3'
TAATTTTGTTTAACTTTAAGAAGGAGATATACCATGAAACATCACCATCACCATCACCCCATGAAACAAC
ACGATGAAGCCGTAGACAACAAATTCAACAAAGAACAACAAAACGCGTTCTATGAGATCTTACATTTACC
TAACTTAAACGAAGAACAACGAAACGCCTTCATCCAAAGTTTAAAAGATGACCCAAGCCAAAGCGCTAAC
CTTTTAGCAGAAGCTAAAAAGCTAAATGATGCTCAGGCGCCGAAAGTAGACGCGGGATCTGGCAGTGGTT
CTGAGAATCTTTATTTTCAGGGCGCCATGGGCGATGGCAGTCGCTTAGGTCGCGACAAGTATAAAACCCT
CCGCCAAATCCGCCAAGATGGGTCCCGTTTGGGTCGGGACAAATATAAAACGCTGCGTCAGATTCGCCAG
GATGGTAGCCGTCTTGGCCGGGATAAGTACAAAACCCTGCGTCAGATCCGTCAGGATGGCTCGCGTCTGG
GACGCGACAAATACAAAACTCTGCGCCAGATTCGCCAATAAGGTACCGGATCCGAATTCGAGCTCCGTCG
ACAAGCTTGCGGCCGCACTCGAGCACCACCACCACCACCACTGAGATCCGGCTGCTAACAAAGCCCGAAA
GGAAGCTGAGTTGGCTGCTGCCACCGCTGAGCAATAACTAGCATAACCCCTTGGGGCCTCTAAACGGGTC
TTGAGGGGTTTTTTGCTGAAAGGAGGAACTATATCCGGATTGGCGAATGGG
[124 nt withheld, positions 752-875]
C
[36 nt withheld, positions 877-912]
